Addgene plasmid #63069: pIC146
Purpose: Retroviral expression of EGFP-TEV-S-tag CENP-P for protein localization and affinity purification (LAP)
Depositing lab: Iain Cheeseman. Depositing organization: Whitehead Institute for Biomedical Research.
Backbone
  Vector backbone: pJAG98 (pBABEblast)
  Vector type: Mammalian Expression, Retroviral
  Selectable markers: Blasticidin
Growth in bacteria
  Bacterial resistance: Ampicillin, 100 μg/mL
  Growth temperature: 37°C
  Growth strain: DH5alpha
  Copy number: High Copy
Gene/Insert
  Gene/Insert name: CENP-P, IMAGE clone 5554572
  Species: H. sapiens (human)
  Insert size (bp): 867
  Entrez Gene: CENPP (a.k.a. CENP-P)
  Tag / fusion protein: EGFP (N terminal on backbone); TEV-S (N terminal on backbone)
  Cloning method: Restriction Enzyme; 5′ cloning site XhoI (not destroyed); 3′ cloning site EcoRI (not destroyed)
  Sequencing primers: 5′ pBABE 5'; 3′ pBABE 3'
Terms and licenses: Academic/Nonprofit Terms; Industry Terms: Not Available to Industry
How to cite: pIC146 was a gift from Iain Cheeseman (Addgene plasmid # 63069 ; http://n2t.net/addgene:63069 ; RRID:Addgene_63069)
