[The description below was written by a language model from this plasmid's Addgene catalogue record and pLannotate feature annotations shown in this document.]
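Description:
pIC146 is a Moloney murine leukemia virus-based retroviral expression plasmid built on pJAG98, a pBABE-blast derivative, for stable expression of a tagged human kinetochore protein in mammalian cells. In bacteria it is maintained through a high-copy ColE1/pUC-type origin and selected with ampicillin via the β-lactamase gene and its native promoter. The region that is transferred lies between two MMLV long terminal repeats and includes a Ψ packaging signal and a truncated gag segment lacking its start codon. Together these allow the transcript to be packaged into virions when the plasmid is introduced into a packaging cell line that supplies the viral proteins in trans.

No separate internal promoter is annotated upstream of the fusion gene, so, as is usual for pBABE vectors, expression is presumably driven from the 5′ LTR. The open reading frame begins with EGFP, followed by a short linker annotated as a TEV protease cleavage site fragment and an S-tag, and then the roughly 0.87 kb human CENP-P (CENPP) coding sequence. The insert derives from an IMAGE cDNA clone and was placed between XhoI and EcoRI sites. CENP-P is a component of the centromere-associated CENPA-CAD complex involved in kinetochore assembly and chromosome segregation. Downstream, an SV40 enhancer/early promoter, with an adjacent bacterial EM7 promoter, drives blasticidin S deaminase for selecting transduced cells.

The N-terminal EGFP-TEV-S arrangement is a localization and affinity purification (LAP) tag. EGFP permits imaging of CENP-P at centromeres and serves as a first affinity handle, TEV cleavage releases the captured protein, and the S-tag enables a second purification step to isolate interacting partners.
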