Features (pLannotate 1.2.2; 19 found; start..end, strand, type, name):
      8..477     +  LTR            LTR: long terminal repeat from Moloney murine leukemia virus
    601..875     +  misc_feature   MESV Ψ (fragment): packaging signal of murine embryonic stem cell virus
    934..1350    +  CDS            gag (truncated): truncated Moloney murine leukemia virus (MMLV) gag gene lacking the start codon
   1391..2107    +  CDS            EGFP: EGFP is a basic (constitutively fluorescent) green fluorescent protein published in 1996, derived from Aequorea victoria. It is reported to be a rapidly-maturing weak dimer with moderate acid sensitivity.
   2134..2152    +  misc_feature   MCS (fragment): pBluescript multiple cloning site
   2153..2172    +  CDS            capTEV™ (fragment): composite tag for in vivo biotinylation, TEV protease cleavage, and 6xHis tagging
   2186..2230    +  CDS            S-Tag: affinity and epitope tag derived from pancreatic ribonuclease A
   2255..3118    +  CDS            CENPP: CENPP_HUMAN - Experimental evidence at protein level: Swiss-Prot protein existence level 1. Component of the CENPA-CAD (nucleosome distal) complex, a complex recruited to centromeres which is involved in assembly of kinetochore proteins, mitotic progression and chromosome segregation. May be involved in incorporation of newly synthesized CENPA into centromeres via its interaction with the CENPA-NAC complex. From Homo sapiens (Human).
   3122..3165    +  misc_feature   MCS (fragment): multiple cloning site
   3182..3266    +  CDS            large T antigen (fragment): large T antigen from SV40 (simian virus 40)
   3309..3638    +  promoter       SV40 promoter: SV40 enhancer and early promoter
   3653..3700    +  promoter       EM7 promoter: synthetic bacterial promoter&nbsp
   3719..4116    +  CDS            BSD: blasticidin S deaminase; Aspergillus terreus BSD; confers resistance to blasticidin
   4169..4762    +  LTR            LTR: long terminal repeat from Moloney murine leukemia virus
   4771..4817    +  LTR            5' LTR (truncated) (fragment): truncated long terminal repeat from Moloney murine sarcoma virus
   4900..4948    -  CDS            lacI (fragment): lac repressor; lacI; The lac repressor binds to the lac operator to inhibit transcription in E. coli. This inhibition can be relieved by adding lactose or isopropyl-β-D-thiogalactopyranoside (IPTG).
   5134..5722    -  rep_origin     ori: high-copy-number ColE1/pMB1/pBR322/pUC origin of replication
   5900..6760    -  CDS            AmpR: β-lactamase; bla; confers resistance to ampicillin, carbenicillin, and related antibiotics
   6761..6865    -  promoter       AmpR promoter: bla
>Addgene plasmid #63069 | pIC146 | depositor full sequence | sequence record 104384 | Full Sequence
CTGCAGCCTGAATATGGGCCAAACAGGATATCTGTGGTAAGCAGTTCCTGCCCCGGCTCAGGGCCAAGAA
CAGATGGAACAGCTGAATATGGGCCAAACAGGATATCTGTGGTAAGCAGTTCCTGCCCCGGCTCAGGGCC
AAGAACAGATGGTCCCCAGATGCGGTCCAGCCCTCAGCAGTTTCTAGAGAACCATCAGATGTTTCCAGGG
TGCCCCAAGGACCTGAAATGACCCTGTGCCTTATTTGAACTAACCAATCAGTTCGCTTCTCGCTTCTGTT
CGCGCGCTTCTGCTCCCCGAGCTCAATAAAAGAGCCCACAACCCCTCACTCGGGGCGCCAGTCCTCCGAT
TGACTGAGTCGCCCGGGTACCCGTGTATCCAATAAACCCTCTTGCAGTTGCATCCGACTTGTGGTCTCGC
TGTTCCTTGGGAGGGTCTCCTCTGAGTGATTGACTACCCGTCAGCGGGGGTCTTTCATTTGGGGGCTCGT
CCGGGATCGGGAGACCCCTGCCCAGGGACCACCGACCCACCACCGGGAGGTAAGCTGGCCAGCAACTTAT
CTGTGTCTGTCCGATTGTCTAGTGTCTATGACTGATTTTATGCGCCTGCGTCGGTACTAGTTAGCTAACT
AGCTCTGTATCTGGCGGACCCGTGGTGGAACTGACGAGTTCTGAACACCCGGCCGCAACCCTGGGAGACG
TCCCAGGGACTTTGGGGGCCGTTTTTGTGGCCCGACCTGAGGAAGGGAGTCGATGTGGAATCCGACCCCG
TCAGGATATGTGGTTCTGGTAGGAGACGAGAACCTAAAACAGTTCCCGCCTCCGTCTGAATTTTTGCTTT
CGGTTTGGAACCGAAGCCGCGCGTCTTGTCTGCTGCAGCATCGTTCTGTGTTGTCTCTGTCTGACTGTGT
TTCTGTATTTGTCTGAAAATTAGGGCCAGACTGTTACCACTCCCTTAAGTTTGACCTTAGATCACTGGAA
AGATGTCGAGCGGCTCGCTCACAACCAGTCGGTAGATGTCAAGAAGAGACGTTGGGTTACCTTCTGCTCT
GCAGAATGGCCAACCTTTAACGTCGGATGGCCGCGAGACGGCACCTTTAACCGAGACCTCATCACCCAGG
TTAAGATCAAGGTCTTTTCACCTGGCCCGCATGGACACCCAGACCAGGTCCCCTACATCGTGACCTGGGA
AGCCTTGGCTTTTGACCCCCCTCCCTGGGTCAAGCCCTTTGTACACCCTAAGCCTCCGCCTCCTCTTCTT
CCATCCGCGCCGTCTCTCCCCCTTGAACCTCCTCTTTCGACCCCGCCTCAATCCTCCCTTTATCCAGCCC
TCACTCCTTCTCTAGGCGCCGGCCGGATCCCAGTGTGGTGGTACGCTACCGGTCGCCACCATGGTGAGCA
AGGGCGAGGAGCTGTTCACCGGGGTGGTGCCCATCCTGGTCGAGCTGGACGGCGACGTAAACGGCCACAA
GTTCAGCGTGTCCGGCGAGGGCGAGGGCGATGCCACCTACGGCAAGCTGACCCTGAAGTTCATCTGCACC
ACCGGCAAGCTGCCCGTGCCCTGGCCCACCCTCGTGACCACCCTGACCTACGGCGTGCAGTGCTTCAGCC
GCTACCCCGACCACATGAAGCAGCACGACTTCTTCAAGTCCGCCATGCCCGAAGGCTACGTCCAGGAGCG
CACCATCTTCTTCAAGGACGACGGCAACTACAAGACCCGCGCCGAGGTGAAGTTCGAGGGCGACACCCTG
GTGAACCGCATCGAGCTGAAGGGCATCGACTTCAAGGAGGACGGCAACATCCTGGGGCACAAGCTGGAGT
ACAACTACAACAGCCACAACGTCTATATCATGGCCGACAAGCAGAAGAACGGCATCAAGGTGAACTTCAA
GATCCGCCACAACATCGAGGACGGCAGCGTGCAGCTCGCCGACCACTACCAGCAGAACACCCCCATCGGC
GACGGCCCCGTGCTGCTGCCCGACAACCACTACCTGAGCACCCAGTCCGCCCTGAGCAAAGACCCCAACG
AGAAGCGCGATCACATGGTCCTGCTGGAGTTCGTGACCGCCGCCGGGATCACTCTCGGCATGGACGAGCT
GTACAAGTCCGGAGGGGATCGGTGGAGCTCCACCGGTGGCGGCCGCTCTAGAGAGAATCTTTATTTTCAG
GGCGCCGCCAAATTCAAAGAAACCGCTGCTGCTAAATTCGAACGCCAGCACATGGACAGCGGAGGTGGAG
GTACTAGTCTCGAGATGGACGCAGAGCTGGCAGAGGTGCGCGCCTTGCAAGCTGAGATCGCGGCCCTGCG
GCGAGCGTGTGAGGACCCACCGGCGCCCTGGGAAGAGAAGTCCCGAGTCCAAAAATCTTTTCAAGCCATA
CACCAATTCAATTTGGAAGGATGGAAGTCTTCAAAAGATCTGAAAAATCAGCTTGGACATTTAGAATCAG
AACTTTCATTTCTAAGTACGCTTACTGGCATCAATATAAGAAATCACTCCAAGCAGACAGAAGACCTAAC
AAGCACTGAGATGACAGAAAAGAGTATTAGAAAAGTTCTACAGAGACACAGATTATCAGGAAATTGCCAC
ATGGTTACATTTCAACTTGAATTTCAGATTCTGGAAATTCAGAATAAGGAGAGATTATCTTCTGCTGTTA
CTGACCTCAACATAATAATGGAGCCCACAGAATGCTCAGAATTAAGTGAATTTGTGTCTAGAGCAGAAGA
GAGAAAAGATCTGTTCATGTTTTTCCGAAGCCTGCATTTTTTTGTGGAGTGGTTTGAATATCGTAAGCGC
ACGTTTAAACATCTCAAGGAAAAGTACCCAGATGCCGTGTACCTCTCGGAGGGGCCCTCCTCCTGCTCCA
TGGGGATCCGCAGCGCCAGCCGGCCAGGGTTTGAATTAGTCATTGTTTGGAGGATACAAATAGATGAAGA
TGGGAAGGTTTTTCCAAAGCTGGATCTTCTCACCAAAGTCCCACAGCGAGCCCTGGAGCTGGACAAGAAC
AGAGCCATAGAAACTGCTCCTCTCAGCTTCCGAACCCTGGTAGGACTGCTTGGAATCGAAGCTGCTCTGG
AAAGCCTGATAAAATCGCTTTGTGCAGAGGAGAACAACTAGAAGCTTCGAATTCTGCAGTCGACGGTACC
GCGGGCCCGGGATCCACCGGATCTAGATAACTGATCATAATCAGCCATACCACATTTGTAGAGGTTTTAC
TTGCTTTAAAAAACCTCCCACACCTCCCCCTGAACCTGAAACATAAAATGAATGCAATTCGCCAGCACAG
TGGTCGACCCTGTGGAATGTGTGTCAGTTAGGGTGTGGAAAGTCCCCAGGCTCCCCAGCAGGCAGAAGTA
TGCAAAGCATGCATCTCAATTAGTCAGCAACCAGGTGTGGAAAGTCCCCAGGCTCCCCAGCAGGCAGAAG
TATGCAAAGCATGCATCTCAATTAGTCAGCAACCATAGTCCCGCCCCTAACTCCGCCCATCCCGCCCCTA
ACTCCGCCCAGTTCCGCCCATTCTCCGCCCCATGGCTGACTAATTTTTTTTATTTATGCAGAGGCCGAGG
CCGCCTCGGCCTCTGAGCTATTCCAGAAGTAGTGAGGAGGCTTTTTTGGAGGCCTAGGCTTTTGCAAAAA
GCTTGAGCACGTGTTGACAATTAATCATCGGCATAGTATATCGGCATAGTATAATACGACAAGGTGAGGA
ACTAAACCATGGCCAAGCCTTTGTCTCAAGAAGAATCCACCCTCATTGAAAGAGCAACGGCTACAATCAA
CAGCATCCCCATCTCTGAAGACTACAGCGTCGCCAGCGCAGCTCTCTCTAGCGACGGCCGCATCTTCACT
GGTGTCAATGTATATCATTTTACTGGGGGACCTTGTGCAGAACTCGTGGTGCTGGGCACTGCTGCTGCTG
CGGCAGCTGGCAACCTGACTTGTATCGTCGCGATCGGAAATGAGAACAGGGGCATCTTGAGCCCCTGCGG
ACGGTGCCGACAGGTGCTTCTCGATCTGCATCCTGGGATCAAAGCCATAGTGAGGACAGTGATGGACAGC
CGACGGCAGTTGGGATTCGTGAATTGCTGCCCTCTGGTTATGTGTGGGAGGGCTAAGCACTTCATCGATA
AAATAAAAGATTTTATTTAGTCTCCAGAAAAAGGGGGGAATGAAAGACCCCACCTGTAGGTTTGGCAAGC
TAGCTTAAGTAACGCCATTTTGCAAGGCATGGAAAAATACATAACTGAGAATAGAGAAGTTCAGATCAAG
GTCAGGAACAGATGGAACAGCTGAATATGGGCCAAACAGGATATCTGTGGTAAGCAGTTCCTGCCCCGGC
TCAGGGCCAAGAACAGATGGAACAGCTGAATATGGGCCAAACAGGATATCTGTGGTAAGCAGTTCCTGCC
CCGGCTCAGGGCCAAGAACAGATGGTCCCCAGATGCGGTCCAGCCCTCAGCAGTTTCTAGAGAACCATCA
GATGTTTCCAGGGTGCCCCAAGGACCTGAAATGACCCTGTGCCTTATTTGAACTAACCAATCAGTTCGCT
TCTCGCTTCTGTTCGCGCGCTTCTGCTCCCCGAGCTCAATAAAAGAGCCCACAACCCCTCACTCGGGGCG
CCAGTCCTCCGATTGACTGAGTCGCCCGGGTACCCGTGTATCCAATAAACCCTCTTGCAGTTGCATCCGA
CTTGTGGTCTCGCTGTTCCTTGGGAGGGTCTCCTCTGAGTGATTGACTACCCGTCAGCGGGGGTCTTTCA
TTTCCGACTTGTGGTCTCGCTGCCTTGGGAGGGTCTCCTCTGAGTGATTGACTACCCGTCAGCGGGGGTC
TTCACATGCAGCATGTATCAAAATTAATTTGGTTTTTTTTCTTAAGTATTTACATTAAATGGCCATAGTT
GCATTAATGAATCGGCCAACGCGCGGGGAGAGGCGGTTTGCGTATTGGCGCTCTTCCGCTTCCTCGCTCA
CTGACTCGCTGCGCTCGGTCGTTCGGCTGCGGCGAGCGGTATCAGCTCACTCAAAGGCGGTAATACGGTT
ATCCACAGAATCAGGGGATAACGCAGGAAAGAACATGTGAGCAAAAGGCCAGCAAAAGGCCAGGAACCGT
AAAAAGGCCGCGTTGCTGGCGTTTTTCCATAGGCTCCGCCCCCCTGACGAGCATCACAAAAATCGACGCT
CAAGTCAGAGGTGGCGAAACCCGACAGGACTATAAAGATACCAGGCGTTTCCCCCTGGAAGCTCCCTCGT
GCGCTCTCCTGTTCCGACCCTGCCGCTTACCGGATACCTGTCCGCCTTTCTCCCTTCGGGAAGCGTGGCG
CTTTCTCATAGCTCACGCTGTAGGTATCTCAGTTCGGTGTAGGTCGTTCGCTCCAAGCTGGGCTGTGTGC
ACGAACCCCCCGTTCAGCCCGACCGCTGCGCCTTATCCGGTAACTATCGTCTTGAGTCCAACCCGGTAAG
ACACGACTTATCGCCACTGGCAGCAGCCACTGGTAACAGGATTAGCAGAGCGAGGTATGTAGGCGGTGCT
ACAGAGTTCTTGAAGTGGTGGCCTAACTACGGCTACACTAGAAGGACAGTATTTGGTATCTGCGCTCTGC
TGAAGCCAGTTACCTTCGGAAAAAGAGTTGGTAGCTCTTGATCCGGCAAACAAACCACCGCTGGTAGCGG
TGGTTTTTTTGTTTGCAAGCAGCAGATTACGCGCAGAAAAAAAGGATCTCAAGAAGATCCTTTGATCTTT
TCTACGGGGTCTGACGCTCAGTGGAACGAAAACTCACGTTAAGGGATTTTGGTCATGAGATTATCAAAAA
GGATCTTCACCTAGATCCTTTTAAATTAAAAATGAAGTTTGCGGCCGCAAATCAATCTAAAGTATATATG
AGTAAACTTGGTCTGACAGTTACCAATGCTTAATCAGTGAGGCACCTATCTCAGCGATCTGTCTATTTCG
TTCATCCATAGTTGCCTGACTCCCCGTCGTGTAGATAACTACGATACGGGAGGGCTTACCATCTGGCCCC
AGTGCTGCAATGATACCGCGAGACCCACGCTCACCGGCTCCAGATTTATCAGCAATAAACCAGCCAGCCG
GAAGGGCCGAGCGCAGAAGTGGTCCTGCAACTTTATCCGCCTCCATCCAGTCTATTAATTGTTGCCGGGA
AGCTAGAGTAAGTAGTTCGCCAGTTAATAGTTTGCGCAACGTTGTTGCCATTGCTACAGGCATCGTGGTG
TCACGCTCGTCGTTTGGTATGGCTTCATTCAGCTCCGGTTCCCAACGATCAAGGCGAGTTACATGATCCC
CCATGTTGTGCAAAAAAGCGGTTAGCTCCTTCGGTCCTCCGATCGTTGTCAGAAGTAAGTTGGCCGCAGT
GTTATCACTCATGGTTATGGCAGCACTGCATAATTCTCTTACTGTCATGCCATCCGTAAGATGCTTTTCT
GTGACTGGTGAGTACTCAACCAAGTCATTCTGAGAATAGTGTATGCGGCGACCGAGTTGCTCTTGCCCGG
CGTCAACACGGGATAATACCGCGCCACATAGCAGAACTTTAAAAGTGCTCATCATTGGAAAACGTTCTTC
GGGGCGAAAACTCTCAAGGATCTTACCGCTGTTGAGATCCAGTTCGATGTAACCCACTCGTGCACCCAAC
TGATCTTCAGCATCTTTTACTTTCACCAGCGTTTCTGGGTGAGCAAAAACAGGAAGGCAAAATGCCGCAA
AAAAGGGAATAAGGGCGACACGGAAATGTTGAATACTCATACTCTTCCTTTTTCAATATTATTGAAGCAT
TTATCAGGGTTATTGTCTCATGAGCGGATACATATTTGAATGTATTTAGAAAAATAAACAAATAGGGGTT
CCGCGCACATTTCCCCGAAAAGTGCCAC
