>Addgene plasmid #63069 | pIC146 | addgene partial sequence | sequence record 106950 | EGFP-C 5'-CATGGTCCTGCTGGAGTTCGTG-3'
GTCCGGAGGGGATCGGTGGAGCTCCACCGGTGGCGGCCGCTCTAGAGAGAATCTTTATTTTCAGGGCGCC
GCCAAATTCAAAGAAACCGCTGCTGCTAAATTCGAACGCCAGCACATGGACAGCGGAGGTGGAGGTACTA
GTCTCGAGATGGACGCAGAGCTGGCAGAGGTGCGCGCCTTGCAAGCTGAGATCGCGGCCCTGCGGCGAGC
GTGTGAGGACCCACCGGCGCCCTGGGAAGAGAAGTCCCGAGTCCAAAAATCTTTTCAAGCCATACACCAA
TTCAATTTGGAAGGATGGAAGTCTTCAAAAGATCTGAAAAATCAGCTTGGACATTTAGAATCAGAACTTT
CATTTCTAAGTACGCTTACTGGCATCAATATAAGAAATCACTCCAAGCAGACAGAAGACCTAACAAGCAC
TGAGATGACAGAAAAGAGTATTAGAAAAGTTCTACAGAGACACAGATTATCAGGAAATTGCCACATGGTT
ACATTTCAACTTGAATTTCAGATTCTGGAAATTCAGAATAAGGAGAGATTATCTTCTGCTGTTACTGACC
TCAACATAATAATGGAGCCCACAGAATGCTCAGAATTAAGTGAATTTGTGTCTAGAGCAGAAGAGAGAAA
AGATCTGTTCATGTTTTTCCGAAGCCTGCATTTTTTTGTGGAGTGGTTTGAATATCGTAAGCGCACGTTT
AAACATCTC
