>Addgene plasmid #63069 | pIC146 | addgene partial sequence | sequence record 106952 | pBABE3 5'-ACCCTAACTGACACACATTCC-3'
GCATTCATTTTATGTTTCAGGTTCAGGGGGAGGTGTGGGAGGTTTTTTAAAGCAAGTAAAACCTCTACAA
ATGTGGTATGGCTGATTATGATCAGTTATCTAGATCCGGTGGATCCCGGGCCCGCGGTACCGTCGACTGC
AGAATTCGAAGCTTCTAGTTGTTCTCCTCTGCACAAAGCGATTTTATCAGGCTTTCCAGAGCAGCTTCGA
TTCCAAGCAGTCCTACCAGGGTTCGGAAGCTGAGAGGAGCAGTTTCTATGGCTCTGTTCTTGTCCAGCTC
CAGGGCTCGCTGTGGGACTTTGGTGAGAAGATCCAGCTTTGGAAAAACCTTCCCATCTTCATCTATTTGT
ATCCTCCAAACAATGACTAATTCAAACCCTGGCCGGCTGGCGCTGCGGATCCCCATGGAGCAGGAGGAGG
GCCCCTCCGAGAGGTACACGGCATCTGGGTACTTTTCCTTGAGATGTTTAAACGTGCGCTTACGATATTC
AAACCACTCCACAAAAAAATGCAGGCTTCGGAAAAACATGAACAGATCTTTTCTCTCTTCTGCTCTAGAC
ACAAATTCACTTAATTCTGAGCATTCTGTGGGCTCCATTATTATGTTGAGGTCAGTAACAGCAGAAGATA
ATCTCTCCTTATTCTGAATTTCCAGAATCTGAAATTCAAGTTGAAATGTAACCATGTGGCAATTTCCTGA
TAATCTGTGTCTCTGTAGAACTTTTCTAATACTCTTTTCTGTCATCTCAGTGCTTGTTAGGTCTTCTGTC
TGCTTGGAGTGATTTCTTATATTGATGCCAGTAAGCGTACTTAG
